>Addgene plasmid #86384 | pSTAP-seq_fly-sgl | addgene full sequence | sequence record 173940 | Addgene NGS Result
ACACTAGTCTGATCTAGAGTCGGGGCGGCCGGCCGCTTCGAGCAGACATGATAAGATACATTGATGAGTT
TGGACAAACCACAACTAGAATGCAGTGAAAAAAATGCTTTATTTGTGAAATTTGTGATGCTATTGCTTTA
TTTGTAACCATTATAAGCTGCAATAAACAAGTTAACAACAACAATTGCATTCATTTTATGTTTCAGGTTC
AGGGGGAGGTGTGGGAGGTTTTTTAAAGCAAGTAAAACCTCTACAAATGTGGTAAAATCGATAAGGATCC
GACCGATGCCCTCAAGCTTTGAGAGGGGCCCCCTTCAACCCAGTCAGCTCCGACGTCTTGGCGCCCCCGC
GGGGCATGACTATCGTCGCCGCACTTATGACTGTCTTCTTTATCATGCAACTCGTAGGACAGGTGCCGGC
AGCGCTCTTCCGCTTCCTCGCTCACTGACTCGCTGCGCTCGGTCGTTCGGCTGCGGCGAGCGGTATCAGC
TCACTCAAAGGCGGTAATACGGTTATCCACAGAATCAGGGGATAACGCAGGAAAGAACATGTGAGCAAAA
GGCCAGCAAAAGGCCAGGAACCGTAAAAAGGCCGCGTTGCTGGCGTTTTTCCATAGGCTCCGCCCCCCTG
ACGAGCATCACAAAAATCGACGCTCAAGTCAGAGGTGGCGAAACCCGACAGGACTATAAAGATACCAGGC
GTTTCCCCCTGGAAGCTCCCTCGTGCGCTCTCCTGTTCCGACCCTGCCGCTTACCGGATACCTGTCCGCC
TTTCTCCCTTCGGGAAGCGTGGCGCTTTCTCATAGCTCACGCTGTAGGTATCTCAGTTCGGTGTAGGTCG
TTCGCTCCAAGCTGGGCTGTGTGCACGAACCCCCCGTTCAGCCCGACCGCTGCGCCTTATCCGGTAACTA
TCGTCTTGAGTCCAACCCGGTAAGACACGACTTATCGCCACTGGCAGCAGCCACTGGTAACAGGATTAGC
AGAGCGAGGTATGTAGGCGGTGCTACAGAGTTCTTGAAGTGGTGGCCTAACTACGGCTACACTAGAAGAA
CAGTATTTGGTATCTGCGCTCTGCTGAAGCCAGTTACCTTCGGAAAAAGAGTTGGTAGCTCTTGATCCGG
CAAACAAACCACCGCTGGTAGCGGTGGTTTTTTTGTTTGCAAGCAGCAGATTACGCGCAGAAAAAAAGGA
TCTCAAGAAGATCCTTTGATCTTTTCTACGGGGTCTGACGCTCAGTGGAACGAAAACTCACGTTAAGGGA
TTTTGGTCATGAGATTATCAAAAAGGATCTTCACCTAGATCCTTTTAAATTAAAAATGAAGTTTTAAATC
AATCTAAAGTATATATGAGTAAACTTGGTCTGACAGTTACCAATGCTTAATCAGTGAGGCACCTATCTCA
GCGATCTGTCTATTTCGTTCATCCATAGTTGCCTGACTCCCCGTCGTGTAGATAACTACGATACGGGAGG
GCTTACCATCTGGCCCCAGTGCTGCAATGATACCGCGAGACCCACGCTCACCGGCTCCAGATTTATCAGC
AATAAACCAGCCAGCCGGAAGGGCCGAGCGCAGAAGTGGTCCTGCAACTTTATCCGCCTCCATCCAGTCT
ATTAATTGTTGCCGGGAAGCTAGAGTAAGTAGTTCGCCAGTTAATAGTTTGCGCAACGTTGTTGCCATTG
CTACAGGCATCGTGGTGTCACGCTCGTCGTTTGGTATGGCTTCATTCAGCTCCGGTTCCCAACGATCAAG
GCGAGTTACATGATCCCCCATGTTGTGCAAAAAAGCGGTTAGCTCCTTCGGTCCTCCGATCGTTGTCAGA
AGTAAGTTGGCCGCAGTGTTATCACTCATGGTTATGGCAGCACTGCATAATTCTCTTACTGTCATGCCAT
CCGTAAGATGCTTTTCTGTGACTGGTGAGTACTCAACCAAGTCATTCTGAGAATAGTGTATGCGGCGACC
GAGTTGCTCTTGCCCGGCGTCAATACGGGATAATACCGCGCCACATAGCAGAACTTTAAAAGTGCTCATC
ATTGGAAAACGTTCTTCGGGGCGAAAACTCTCAAGGATCTTACCGCTGTTGAGATCCAGTTCGATGTAAC
CCACTCGTGCACCCAACTGATCTTCAGCATCTTTTACTTTCACCAGCGTTTCTGGGTGAGCAAAAACAGG
AAGGCAAAATGCCGCAAAAAAGGGAATAAGGGCGACACGGAAATGTTGAATACTCATACTCTTCCTTTTT
CAATATTATTGAAGCATTTATCAGGGTTATTGTCTCATGAGCGGATACATATTTGAATGTATTTAGAAAA
ATAAACAAATAGGGGTTCCGCGCACATTTCCCCGAAAAGTGCCACCTG
[124 nt withheld, positions 2359-2482]
C
[91 nt withheld, positions 2484-2574]
A
[49 nt withheld, positions 2576-2624]
CCTTTGACGTTGGAGTCCACGTTCTTT
[37 nt withheld, positions 2652-2688]
ACCCTATCTCGGTCTATTCTTTTGATTTATAAGGGATTTTGCCGATTTCGGCCTATTGGTTAAAAAATGA
GCTGATTTAACAAAAATTTAACGCGAATTTTAACAAAATATTAACGCTTACAATTTGCCATTCGCCATTC
AGGCTGCGCAACTGTTGGGAAGGGCGATCGGTGCGGGCCTCTTCGCTATTACGCCAGCCCAAGCTACCAT
GATAAGTAAGTAATATTAAGGTACGGGAGGTACTTGGAGCGGCCGCAATAAAATATCTTTATTTTCATTA
CATCTGTGTGTTGGTTTTTTGTGTGAATCGATAGTACTAACATACGCTCTCCATCAAAACAAAACGAAAC
AAAACAAACTAGCAAAATAGGCTGTCCCCAGTGCAAGTGCAGGTGCCAGAACATTTCTCTATCGATAGGT
ACCGAATGAACTAAATATATGCCCTATACCATCTTCCAAAATGTATGGGTTTTTAACTGATAATGGTTAC
TACTGCTATAGGATACAAATACCAAATTATTGTCTAATTGAAAACAAAACATATATACTGAGTGTTTGGC
TGATTGTACATACTTCTATTCGTGCTTTTTTTCACCAGAGATACTGGCTGTTTGTCGGGAACGTGGGTAA
TTGGACAATTTCCAACTAATGTGCGCTCGCTAGACCAAAAAAAAAAAATATAAGAAAAGAAACGCCATGC
CCAGCGAGCTTATCTCGACCCGAGACTTTGTTTTGGCGCAGAGCCGATAAGAAGAGTGGGTAGCTCGACA
TATGTACAGTGGGAAATGAGGGCGGACGGAAGCCAGGACGGAAATGCGCCAGTGGTGTGGTGGATGGGAG
GCAATCCGCTTGCACCTTATGGCTTCGTTTGGCGCATTTTGTAGTATCTGGAATTTTAGGCCTAATGGAG
CGACGCCGATGGTCACGCAGTCTGGAAAGTAAAATCGATTCCCACGCTACTTTTCCGTTCCGAATCATAT
TTCAGCAATCAAACGGCTCTGCGCGCTTTTCATGGTTTATTTAGATCTTAGAGCATGCACCGGTGATATC
GCGGCCGCATTAGGCACCCCAGGCTTTACACTTTATGCTTCCGGCTCGTATAATGTGTGGATTTTGAGTT
AGGATCCGTCGAGATTTTCAGGAGCTAAGGAAGCTAAAATGGAGAAAAAAATCACTGGATATACCACCGT
TGATATATCCCAATGGCATCGTAAAGAACATTTTGAGGCATTTCAGTCAGTTGCTCAATGTACCTATAAC
CAGACCGTTCAGCTGGATATTACGGCCTTTTTAAAGACCGTAAAGAAAAATAAGCACAAGTTTTATCCGG
CCTTTATTCACATTCTTGCCCGCCTGATGAATGCTCATCCGGAATTCCGTATGGCAATGAAAGACGGTGA
GCTGGTGATATGGGATAGTGTTCACCCTTGTTACACCGTTTTCCATGAGCAAACTGAAACGTTTTCATCG
CTCTGGAGTGAATACCACGACGATTTCCGGCAGTTTCTACACATATATTCGCAAGATGTGGCGTGTTACG
GTGAAAACCTGGCCTATTTCCCTAAAGGGTTTATTGAGAATATGTTTTTCGTCTCAGCCAATCCCTGGGT
GAGTTTCACCAGTTTTGATTTAAACGTGGCCAATATGGACAACTTCTTCGCCCCCGTTTTCACCATGGGC
AAATATTATACGCAAGGCGACAAGGTGCTGATGCCGCTGGCGATTCAGGTTCATCATGCCGTTTGTGATG
GCTTCCATGTCGGCAGAATGCTTAATGAATTACAACAGTACTGCGATGAGTGGCAGGGCGGGGCGTAAAC
GCGTGGATCCGGCTTACTAAAAGCCAGATAACAGTATGCGTATTTGCGCGCTGATTTTTGCGGTATAAGA
ATATATACTGATATGTATACCCGAAGTATGTCAAAAAGAGGTATGCTATGAAGCAGCGTATTACAGTGAC
AGTTGACAGCGACAGCTATCAGTTGCTCAAGGCATATATGATGTCAATATCTCCGGTCTGGTAAGCACAA
CCATGCAGAATGAAGCCCGTCGTCTGCGTGCCGAACGCTGGAAAGCGGAAAATCAGGAAGGGATGGCTGA
GGTCGCCCGGTTTATTGAAATGAACGGCTCTTTTGCTGACGAGAACAGGGGCTGGTGAAATGCAGTTTAA
GGTTTACACCTATAAAAGAGAGAGCCGTTATCGTCTGTTTGTGGATGTACAGAGTGATATTATTGACACG
CCCGGGCGACGGATGGTGATCCCCCTGGCCAGTGCACGTCTGCTGTCAGATAAAGTCTCCCGTGAACTTT
ACCCGGTGGTGCATATCGGGGATGAAAGCTGGCGCATGATGACCACCGATATGGCCAGTGTGCCGGTCTC
CGTTATCGGGGAAGAAGTGGCTGATCTCAGCCACCGCGAAAATGACATCAAAAACGCCATTAACCTGATG
TTCTGGGGAATATAAATGTCAGGCTCCCTTATACACAGCCAGTCTGCAGGATATCGTCGACGAATTCGGC
CCCTGCAGGGGCATTCCGGTACTGTTGGTAAAGCCACCATGGAAAAGGTAGGTTCAACCACTGATGCCTA
GGCACACCGAAACGACTAACCCTAATTCTTATCCTTTACTTCAGGCCACTTAAGCATGGCTAGCAAAGGA
GAAGAACTCTTCACTGGAGTTGTCCCAATTCTTGTTGAATTAGATGGTGATGTTAACGGCCACAAGTTCT
CTGTCAGTGGAGAGGGTGAAGGTGATGCAACATACGGAAAACTTACCCTGAAGTTCATCTGCACTACTGG
CAAACTGCCTGTTCCCTGGCCA
Features (pLannotate 1.2.2; 17 found; start..end, strand, type, name):
     52..173     -  polyA_signal   SV40 poly(A) signal: SV40 polyadenylation signal
    196..264     -  CDS            large T antigen (fragment): large T antigen from SV40 (simian virus 40)
    281..487     +  CDS            tetA (fragment): TCR3_ECOLX - Experimental evidence at protein level: Swiss-Prot protein existence level 1. Resistance to tetracycline by an active tetracycline efflux. This is an energy-dependent process that decreases the accumulation of the antibiotic in whole cells. This protein functions as a metal- tetracycline/H(+) antiporter. From Escherichia coli. This protein is used as a marker in many commonly used cloning vectors, such as pBR322 and pACYC184.
    608..1196    -  rep_origin     ori: high-copy-number ColE1/pMB1/pBR322/pUC origin of replication
   1367..2227    -  CDS            AmpR: β-lactamase; bla; confers resistance to ampicillin, carbenicillin, and related antibiotics
   2228..2332    -  promoter       AmpR promoter: bla
   2359..2787    +  rep_origin     f1 ori (sequence partly withheld): f1 bacteriophage origin of replication; arrow indicates direction of (+) strand synthesis
   2819..2886    -  CDS            lacZα (fragment): LacZα fragment of β-galactosidase; lacZ fragment
   2945..2993    +  polyA_signal   poly(A) signal: synthetic polyadenylation signal
   3007..3098    +  misc_feature   pause site: RNA polymerase II transcriptional pause signal from the human α2 globin gene
   3763..3793    +  promoter       lac UV5 promoter: E. coli lac promoter with an "up" mutation
   3817..3846    +  promoter       cat promoter (fragment): promoter of the E. coli cat gene encoding chloramphenicol acetyltransferase
   3847..4506    +  CDS            CmR: chloramphenicol acetyltransferase; cat; confers resistance to chloramphenicol
   4685..4843    +  CDS            ccdA (fragment): CCDA_ECO57 - Also known as H, letA. Experimental evidence at protein level: Swiss-Prot protein existence level 1. Antitoxin component of a type II toxin-antitoxin (TA) system which inhibits the post-segregational killing (PSK) of plasmid-free cells, also referred to as a plasmid addiction system. Binds to and blocks the activity of CcdB; will also remove bound CcdB protein from the CcdB-GyrA complex by forming a CcdA-CcdB complex, a process termed rejuvenation. Functions as a transcriptional corepressor for the ccdAB operon, repression also requires CcdB (By similarity). From Escherichia coli
   4848..5150    +  CDS            ccdB: CCDB_ECOLI - Also known as G, letB, letD. Experimental evidence at protein level: Swiss-Prot protein existence level 1. Toxic component of a type II toxin-antitoxin (TA) system, functioning in plasmid maintainence. Responsible for the post- segregational killing (PSK) of plasmid-free cells, also referred to as a plasmid addiction system. Half-life of over 2 hours. Cell killing by CcdB is accompanied by filamentation, defects in chromosome and plasmid segregation, defects in cell division, formation of anucleate cells, decreased DNA synthesis and plasmid loss. Interferes with the activity of DN
   5256..5322    +  intron         Mhc intron: modified Drosophila myosin heavy chain intron 16 (Pfeiffer et al., 2010)
   5334..9       +  CDS            BFPsol (fragment) (across the origin): BFPsol is a fluorescent protein published in 2006, derived from Aequorea victoria.
