[The description below was written by a language model from this plasmid's Addgene catalogue record and pLannotate feature annotations shown in this document.]
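Description:
pSTAP-seq_fly-sgl is a STAP-seq screening vector derived from the Promega pGL3 Promoter reporter backbone, designed to test how candidate genomic fragments respond to an enhancer when placed in the core-promoter position. It replicates in E. coli from a high-copy ColE1/pUC-type origin, also carries an f1 phage origin, and is selected with ampicillin (β-lactamase) together with chloramphenicol. Because it contains an intact ccdB toxin gene, it has to be maintained in a ccdB-tolerant strain.

The depositor replaced the pGL3 region between BglII and FseI with a cassette in which a chloramphenicol resistance gene (with lac UV5 and cat promoter elements) and ccdB are flanked by homology arms. During library construction, candidate fragments are recombined in place of this cassette, so that ccdB counter-selects vectors that did not take up an insert. Downstream of the cloning position lie a modified Drosophila myosin heavy chain intron 16 and a truncated sgGFP open reading frame (annotated by the software as a fragment of an Aequorea-derived fluorescent protein spanning the sequence origin), followed by an SV40 polyadenylation signal. Transcripts that initiate within a candidate therefore run through the intron and reporter ORF, and their abundance and start positions are read out by sequencing. The pGL3 synthetic poly(A) signal and transcriptional pause site upstream limit read-through from the backbone.

The listed insert is a 599 bp D. melanogaster sgl enhancer, which supplies the activating input. It is not annotated in the feature table, and its exact position and cloning sites are not stated in the record. Short tetA, lacZα, ccdA and SV40 large T hits appear to be backbone or cassette remnants.
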