Addgene plasmid #86384: pSTAP-seq_fly-sgl
Purpose: Vector to measure enhancer responsiveness of candidates from a genomic library (cloned instead of the core promoter) by determining the abundance of transcripts originating from each candidate.
Depositing lab: Alexander Stark. Depositing organization: Research Institute of Molecular Pathology (IMP). Publication: Genome-wide assessment of sequence-intrinsic enhancer responsiveness at single-base-pair resolution. Arnold CD, Zabidi MA, Pagani M, Rath M, Schernhuber K, Kazmar T, Stark A. Nat Biotechnol. 2016 Dec 26. doi: 10.1038/nbt.3739. PubMed 28024147.
Backbone
  Vector backbone: pGL3
  Backbone manufacturer: Promega
  Backbone size w/o insert (bp): 3426
  Vector type: STAP-seq screening vector
Growth in bacteria
  Bacterial resistance: Chloramphenicol and Ampicillin, 25 & 100 μg/mL
  Growth temperature: 37°C
  Growth strain: ccdB Survival
  Copy number: High Copy
Gene/Insert
  Gene/Insert name: D. melanogaster sgl enhancer
  Species: D. melanogaster (fly)
  Insert size (bp): 599
  Cloning method: Restriction Enzyme; 5′ cloning site unknown (unknown if destroyed); 3′ cloning site unknown (unknown if destroyed)
  Sequencing primers: 5′ RVprimer3
Terms and licenses: Academic/Nonprofit Terms; Industry Terms: Not Available to Industry
Depositor comments: to consruct the STAP-seq screening vector from pGL3 Promoter we replaced the sequence between the BglII and FseI sites with the following sequence, containing a ccdB suicide gene next to the Chloramphenicole resistance gene flanked by homology arms (used for cloning the candidates during library generation), an intron (mhc16), an ORF (truncated sgGFP, Qbiogene, Inc)
How to cite: pSTAP-seq_fly-sgl was a gift from Alexander Stark (Addgene plasmid # 86384 ; http://n2t.net/addgene:86384 ; RRID:Addgene_86384)
